LOCUS       Exported 825 bp ds-DNA linear SYN 13-JUN-2021
DEFINITION  recipient plasmid [multiplexing]; pICU2:Cas9, FAST, nptII.
ACCESSION   .
VERSION     .
KEYWORDS    pDGE165
SOURCE      synthetic DNA construct
  ORGANISM  synthetic DNA construct
REFERENCE   1 (bases 1 to 825)
  AUTHORS   Ordon J, Gantner J, Kemna J, Schwalgun L, Reschke M, Streubel J,
            Boch J, Stuttmann J
  TITLE     Generation of chromosomal deletions in dicotyledonous plants
            employing a user-friendly genome editing toolkit.
  JOURNAL   Plant J. 2016 Aug 31. doi: 10.1111/tpj.13319.
  PUBMED    27579989
REFERENCE   2 (bases 1 to 825)
  AUTHORS   .
  TITLE     Direct Submission
  JOURNAL   Exported Jun 13, 2021 from SnapGene Server 1.1.58
            http://www.snapgene.com
FEATURES             Location/Qualifiers
     source          1..825
                     /organism="synthetic DNA construct"
                     /mol_type="other DNA"
     misc_feature    80..135
                     /label=TMV Omega
                     /note="translational enhancer from the tobacco mosaic virus
                     5'-leader sequence (Gallie et al., 1988)"
     primer_bind     complement(191..210)
                     /label=Neo-R
                     /note="Neomycin resistance gene, reverse primer"
     primer_bind     801..820
                     /label=Neo-F
                     /note="Neomycin resistance gene, forward primer"
ORIGIN
        1 aatgctccac tgacgttcca taaattcccc tcggtatcca attagagtct catattcact
       61 ctcatactgt atttttacaa caattaccaa caacaacaaa caacaaacaa cattacaatt
      121 actatttaca attacaatga ttgaacaaga tggattgcac gcaggttctc cggccgcttg
      181 ggtggagagg ctattcggct atgactgggc acaacagaca atcggctgct ctgatgccgc
      241 cgtgttccgg ctgtcagcgc aggggcgccc ggttcttttt gtcaagaccg acctgtccgg
      301 tgccctgaat gaactgcagg acgaggcagc gcggctatcg tggctggcca cgacgggcgt
      361 tccttgcgca gctgtgctcg acgttgtcac tgaagcggga agggactggc tgctattggg
      421 cgaagtgccg gggcaggatc tcctgtcatc tcaccttgct cctgccgaga aagtatccat
      481 catggctgat gcaatgcggc ggctgcatac gcttgatccg gctacctgcc cattcgacca
      541 ccaagcgaaa catcgcatcg agcgagcacg tactcggatg gaagccggtc ttgtcgatca
      601 ggatgatctg gacgaagagc atcaggggct cgcgccagcc gaactgttcg ccaggctcaa
      661 ggcgcgcatg cccgacggcg atgatctcgt cgtgacccat ggcgatgcct gcttgccgaa
      721 tatcatggtg gaaaatggcc gcttttctgg attcatcgac tgtggccggc tgggtgtggc
      781 ggaccgctat caggacatag cgttggctac ccgtgatatt gctga
//
