>Addgene plasmid #79455 | pDGE165 | addgene partial sequence | sequence record 154427 | CAT-R 5'-GCAACTGACTGAAATGCCTC-3'
TATCAACGGTGGTATATCCAGTGATTTTTTTCTCCATTTTAGCTTCCTTAGCTCCTGAAAATCTCGATAA
CTCAAAAAATACGCCCGGTAGTGATCTTATTTCATTATGGTGAAAGTTGGAACCTCTTACGTGCCGATCA
ACGTCTCGGTCTCTGCAAGAATTCAAGCTTGGAGTTAATAGATGTTTAGTTTTTATTATGACAAAAAAGT
TGCAGAGAATGTAACCTTTACTTGGCTTTTGCTTTTGTTAAAGTGGTTTTAGGTGGTCGGCAACACATCA
TCTCTCATCATTGTTTTTTTTTCTTTTCTCTTTCAATTGGGCTTTATCATAGAGAACAATGATTTTGGAT
ATGAACTTATTAGTAGTTTCAGCAATAGTTTAGACTTTCGAATCGGTAAATATCAGTAACTTAGAACTCA
GGCTGAAACTTTGATTCTTTTACTGTATTTAGCTAGATTCTACACTTGGTGGACTCCATCAGCAATTACT
TCACAGACCGAGGTAGCTCCTACAACTCTCTGATGCTTGATCTCGTTCAAATAGATGTCTCATAATTGCT
TCTTTTTTGTTTTTGTTTTTGGGCTTTATTAAAGAGGAGTAAGGCCCATTAAGAGAACCCGTTTGTTTGT
TGGATTCGGATTTGGCAAATGGATAGCGCCAAAATCGTGTCGATTTTCCCGCCATCTCCATTTCTTAATC
TGGGTTCTTAAACCTAAATCAGTTACTCAGCTTCACCAAACCACCAAATTGACCGGATTTGTAAAAATGG
ACAAGAAGTACTCCATTGGGCTCGATATCGGCACAAACAGCGTCGGCTGGGCCGTCATTACGGACGAGTA
CAAGGTGCCGAGCAAA
