[The description below was written by a language model from this plasmid's Addgene catalogue record and the feature table of its GenBank file.]
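Description:
pDGE165 is a plant expression CRISPR vector built on the pJOG292 backbone and designed as a recipient plasmid for multiplexed genome editing in dicotyledonous plants. According to its stated purpose, it carries Cas9 under the ICU2 promoter (pICU2:Cas9), together with two plant-side selection systems. One is FAST, a seed-fluorescence marker that allows transgenic and transgene-free seeds to be sorted visually. The other is nptII, the neomycin phosphotransferase gene that confers kanamycin resistance in plants. In bacteria the plasmid is maintained at high copy with chloramphenicol and spectinomycin selection. The record does not state the origins of replication or whether T-DNA borders are present.

The listed insert is a roughly 1.5 kb ccdB cassette from which a BsaI site has been removed. ccdB encodes a gyrase poison that kills standard E. coli strains, so the empty vector must be propagated in a ccdB-tolerant strain. The removal of an internal BsaI site and the "recipient" designation suggest Golden Gate-type assembly, in which guide RNA expression units would replace the cassette and ccdB would provide counter-selection against unmodified vector. The chloramphenicol resistance probably belongs to this cassette, as is common for such designs, but the record does not say so explicitly.

The available sequence record covers only an 825 bp fragment of the plasmid. It annotates a TMV Omega translational enhancer and neomycin-resistance primer binding sites, consistent with part of the nptII marker. Cas9, the FAST cassette, ccdB and the backbone elements are not represented in that feature table.
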