Addgene plasmid #79455: pDGE165
Purpose: recipient plasmid [multiplexing]; pICU2:Cas9, FAST, nptII
Depositing lab: Johannes Stuttmann. Depositing organization: Martin-Luther-Universitaet Halle-Wittenberg, Faculty of Medicine. Publication: Generation of chromosomal deletions in dicotyledonous plants employing a user-friendly genome editing toolkit. Ordon J, Gantner J, Kemna J, Schwalgun L, Reschke M, Streubel J, Boch J, Stuttmann J. Plant J. 2016 Aug 31. doi: 10.1111/tpj.13319. PubMed 27579989.
Backbone
  Vector backbone: pJOG292
  Vector type: Plant Expression, CRISPR
Growth in bacteria
  Bacterial resistance: Chloramphenicol and Spectinomycin, 25 & 50 μg/mL
  Growth temperature: 37°C
  Growth strain: ccdB Survival
  Copy number: High Copy
Gene/Insert
  Gene/Insert name: ccdB
  Insert size (bp): 1498
  Mutation: BsaI site eliminated
  Entrez Gene: ccdB(letD) (a.k.a. D616_p97105, Fpla045)
Terms and licenses: Academic/Nonprofit Terms; Industry Terms: Not Available to Industry
How to cite: pDGE165 was a gift from Johannes Stuttmann (Addgene plasmid # 79455 ; http://n2t.net/addgene:79455 ; RRID:Addgene_79455)
