LOCUS       Exported 17442 bp ds-DNA circular SYN 13-MAY-2021
DEFINITION  recipient plasmid [multiplexing]; pICU2:Cas9, FAST, nptII.
ACCESSION   .
VERSION     .
KEYWORDS    pDGE165
SOURCE      synthetic DNA construct
  ORGANISM  synthetic DNA construct
REFERENCE   1 (bases 1 to 17442)
  AUTHORS   Ordon J, Gantner J, Kemna J, Schwalgun L, Reschke M, Streubel J,
            Boch J, Stuttmann J
  TITLE     Generation of chromosomal deletions in dicotyledonous plants
            employing a user-friendly genome editing toolkit.
  JOURNAL   Plant J. 2016 Aug 31. doi: 10.1111/tpj.13319.
  PUBMED    27579989
REFERENCE   2 (bases 1 to 17442)
  AUTHORS   .
  TITLE     Direct Submission
  JOURNAL   Exported May 13, 2021 from SnapGene Server 1.1.58
            http://www.snapgene.com
FEATURES             Location/Qualifiers
     source          1..17442
                     /organism="synthetic DNA construct"
                     /mol_type="other DNA"
     CDS             1062..1691
                     /codon_start=1
                     /product="stability protein from the Pseudomonas plasmid
                     pVS1 (Heeb et al., 2000)"
                     /label=pVS1 StaA
                     /translation="MKVIAVLNQKGGSGKTTIATHLARALQLAGADVLLVDSDPQGSAR
                     DWAAVREDQPLTVVGIDRPTIDRDVKAIGRRDFVVIDGAPQAADLAVSAIKAADFVLIP
                     VQPSPYDIWATADLVELVKQRIEVTDGRLQAAFVVSRAIKGTRIGGEVAEALAGYELPI
                     LESRITQRVSYPGTAAAGTTVLESEPEGDAAREVQALAAEIKSKLI"
     CDS             2125..3192
                     /codon_start=1
                     /product="replication protein from the Pseudomonas plasmid
                     pVS1 (Heeb et al., 2000)"
                     /label=pVS1 RepA
                     /translation="GRKPSGPVQIGAALGDDLVEKLKAAQAAQRQRIEAEARPGESWQA
                     AADRIRKESRQPPAAGAPSIRKPPKGDEQPDFFVPMLYDVGTRDSRSIMDVAVFRLSKR
                     DRRAGEVIRYELPDGHVEVSAGPAGMASVWDYDLVLMAVSHLTESMNRYREGKGDKPGR
                     VFRPHVADVLKFCRRADGGKQKDDLVETCIRLNTTHVAMQRTKKAKNGRLVTVSEGEAL
                     ISRYKIVKSETGRPEYIEIELADWMYREITEGKNPDVLTVHPDYFLIDPGIGRFLYRLA
                     RRAAGKAEARWLFKTIYERSGSAGEFKKFCFTVRKLIGSNDLPEYDLKEEAGQAGPILV
                     MRYRNLIEGEASAGS"
     rep_origin      3258..3452
                     /label=pVS1 oriV
                     /note="origin of replication for the Pseudomonas plasmid
                     pVS1 (Heeb et al., 2000)"
     primer_bind     complement(3688..3710)
                     /label=pGEX 3'
                     /note="pGEX vectors, reverse primer"
     misc_feature    3796..3936
                     /label=bom
                     /note="basis of mobility region from pBR322"
     primer_bind     3851..3870
                     /label=pRS-marker
                     /note="pRS vectors, use to sequence yeast selectable
                     marker"
     primer_bind     complement(3951..3968)
                     /label=L4440
                     /note="L4440 vector, forward primer"
     rep_origin      complement(4122..4710)
                     /direction=LEFT
                     /label=ori
                     /note="high-copy-number ColE1/pMB1/pBR322/pUC origin of
                     replication"
     primer_bind     complement(4202..4221)
                     /label=pBR322ori-F
                     /note="pBR322 origin, forward primer"
     CDS             complement(4954..5745)
                     /codon_start=1
                     /gene="aadA"
                     /product="aminoglycoside adenylyltransferase (Murphy,
                     1985)"
                     /label=SmR
                     /note="confers resistance to spectinomycin and
                     streptomycin"
                     /translation="MGEAVIAEVSTQLSEVVGVIERHLEPTLLAVHLYGSAVDGGLKPH
                     SDIDLLVTVTVRLDETTRRALINDLLETSASPGESEILRAVEVTIVVHDDIIPWRYPAK
                     RELQFGEWQRNDILAGIFEPATIDIDLAILLTKAREHSVALVGPAAEELFDPVPEQDLF
                     EALNETLTLWNSPPDWAGDERNVVLTLSRIWYSAVTGKIAPKDVAADWAMERLPAQYQP
                     VILEARQAYLGQEEDRLASRADQLEEFVHYVKGEITKVVGK"
     misc_feature    6266..6290
                     /label=LB T-DNA repeat
                     /note="left border repeat from nopaline C58 T-DNA"
     promoter        6436..6615
                     /label=NOS promoter
                     /note="nopaline synthase promoter"
     misc_feature    6651..6706
                     /label=TMV Omega
                     /note="translational enhancer from the tobacco mosaic virus
                     5'-leader sequence (Gallie et al., 1988)"
     CDS             6708..7502
                     /codon_start=1
                     /gene="aph(3')-II (or nptII)"
                     /product="aminoglycoside phosphotransferase from Tn5"
                     /label=NeoR/KanR
                     /note="confers resistance to neomycin, kanamycin, and G418
                     (Geneticin(R))"
                     /translation="MIEQDGLHAGSPAAWVERLFGYDWAQQTIGCSDAAVFRLSAQGRP
                     VLFVKTDLSGALNELQDEAARLSWLATTGVPCAAVLDVVTEAGRDWLLLGEVPGQDLLS
                     SHLAPAEKVSIMADAMRRLHTLDPATCPFDHQAKHRIERARTRMEAGLVDQDDLDEEHQ
                     GLAPAELFARLKARMPDGDDLVVTHGDACLPNIMVENGRFSGFIDCGRLGVADRYQDIA
                     LATRDIAEELGGEWADRFLVLYGIAAPDSQRIAFYRLLDEFF"
     primer_bind     complement(6762..6781)
                     /label=Neo-R
                     /note="Neomycin resistance gene, reverse primer"
     primer_bind     7372..7391
                     /label=Neo-F
                     /note="Neomycin resistance gene, forward primer"
     terminator      7515..7767
                     /label=NOS terminator
                     /note="nopaline synthase terminator and poly(A) signal"
     terminator      10138..10845
                     /label=OCS terminator
                     /note="octopine synthase terminator"
     CDS             complement(10856..10876)
                     /codon_start=1
                     /product="nuclear localization signal of SV40 (simian virus
                     40) large T antigen"
                     /label=SV40 NLS
                     /translation="PKKKRKV"
     CDS             complement(10889..14992)
                     /codon_start=1
                     /product="Cas9 (Csn1) endonuclease from the Streptococcus
                     pyogenes Type II CRISPR/Cas system"
                     /label=Cas9
                     /note="generates RNA-guided double strand breaks in DNA"
                     /translation="MDKKYSIGLDIGTNSVGWAVITDEYKVPSKKFKVLGNTDRHSIKK
                     NLIGALLFDSGETAEATRLKRTARRRYTRRKNRICYLQEIFSNEMAKVDDSFFHRLEES
                     FLVEEDKKHERHPIFGNIVDEVAYHEKYPTIYHLRKKLVDSTDKADLRLIYLALAHMIK
                     FRGHFLIEGDLNPDNSDVDKLFIQLVQTYNQLFEENPINASGVDAKAILSARLSKSRRL
                     ENLIAQLPGEKKNGLFGNLIALSLGLTPNFKSNFDLAEDAKLQLSKDTYDDDLDNLLAQ
                     IGDQYADLFLAAKNLSDAILLSDILRVNTEITKAPLSASMIKRYDEHHQDLTLLKALVR
                     QQLPEKYKEIFFDQSKNGYAGYIDGGASQEEFYKFIKPILEKMDGTEELLVKLNREDLL
                     RKQRTFDNGSIPHQIHLGELHAILRRQEDFYPFLKDNREKIEKILTFRIPYYVGPLARG
                     NSRFAWMTRKSEETITPWNFEEVVDKGASAQSFIERMTNFDKNLPNEKVLPKHSLLYEY
                     FTVYNELTKVKYVTEGMRKPAFLSGEQKKAIVDLLFKTNRKVTVKQLKEDYFKKIECFD
                     SVEISGVEDRFNASLGTYHDLLKIIKDKDFLDNEENEDILEDIVLTLTLFEDREMIEER
                     LKTYAHLFDDKVMKQLKRRRYTGWGRLSRKLINGIRDKQSGKTILDFLKSDGFANRNFM
                     QLIHDDSLTFKEDIQKAQVSGQGDSLHEHIANLAGSPAIKKGILQTVKVVDELVKVMGR
                     HKPENIVIEMARENQTTQKGQKNSRERMKRIEEGIKELGSQILKEHPVENTQLQNEKLY
                     LYYLQNGRDMYVDQELDINRLSDYDVDHIVPQSFLKDDSIDNKVLTRSDKNRGKSDNVP
                     SEEVVKKMKNYWRQLLNAKLITQRKFDNLTKAERGGLSELDKAGFIKRQLVETRQITKH
                     VAQILDSRMNTKYDENDKLIREVKVITLKSKLVSDFRKDFQFYKVREINNYHHAHDAYL
                     NAVVGTALIKKYPKLESEFVYGDYKVYDVRKMIAKSEQEIGKATAKYFFYSNIMNFFKT
                     EITLANGEIRKRPLIETNGETGEIVWDKGRDFATVRKVLSMPQVNIVKKTEVQTGGFSK
                     ESILPKRNSDKLIARKKDWDPKKYGGFDSPTVAYSVLVVAKVEKGKSKKLKSVKELLGI
                     TIMERSSFEKNPIDFLEAKGYKEVKKDLIIKLPKYSLFELENGRKRMLASAGELQKGNE
                     LALPSKYVNFLYLASHYEKLKGSPEDNEQKQLFVEQHKHYLDEIIEQISEFSKRVILAD
                     ANLDKVLSAYNKHRDKPIREQAENIIHLFTLTNLGAPAAFKYFDTTIDRKRYTSTKEVL
                     DATLIHQSITGLYETRIDLSQLGGD"
     promoter        15619..15721
                     /label=cat promoter
                     /note="promoter of the E. coli cat gene encoding
                     chloramphenicol acetyltransferase"
     CDS             15722..16381
                     /codon_start=1
                     /gene="cat"
                     /product="chloramphenicol acetyltransferase"
                     /label=CmR
                     /note="confers resistance to chloramphenicol"
                     /translation="MEKKITGYTTVDISQWHRKEHFEAFQSVAQCTYNQTVQLDITAFL
                     KTVKKNKHKFYPAFIHILARLMNAHPEFRMAMKDGELVIWDSVHPCYTVFHEQTETFSS
                     LWSEYHDDFRQFLHIYSQDVACYGENLAYFPKGFIENMFFVSANPWVSFTSFDLNVANM
                     DNFFAPVFTMGKYYTQGDKVLMPLAIQVHHAVCDGFHVGRMLNELQQYCDEWQGGA"
     primer_bind     complement(15788..15807)
                     /label=CAT-R
                     /note="Chloramphenicol resistance gene, reverse primer"
     CDS             16723..17028
                     /codon_start=1
                     /gene="ccdB"
                     /product="CcdB, a bacterial toxin that poisons DNA gyrase"
                     /label=ccdB
                     /note="Plasmids containing the ccdB gene cannot be
                     propagated in standard E. coli strains."
                     /translation="MQFKVYTYKRESRYRLFVDVQSDIIDTPGRRMVIPLASARLLSDK
                     VSRELYPVVHIGDESWRMMTTDMASVPVSVIGEEVADLSHRENDIKNAINLMFWGI"
     primer_bind     16907..16926
                     /label=ccdB-fwd
                     /note="ccdB gene, forward primer"
     misc_feature    17149..17173
                     /label=RB T-DNA repeat
                     /note="right border repeat from nopaline C58 T-DNA"
ORIGIN
        1 ttcctggcgt tttcttgtcg cgtgttttag tcgcataaag tagaatactt gcgactagaa
       61 ccggagacat tacgccatga acaagagcgc cgccgctggc ctgctgggct atgcccgcgt
      121 cagcaccgac gaccaggact tgaccaacca acgggccgaa ctgcacgcgg ccggctgcac
      181 caagctgttt tccgagaaga tcaccggcac caggcgcgac cgcccggagc tggccaggat
      241 gcttgaccac ctacgccctg gcgacgttgt gacagtgacc aggctagacc gcctggcccg
      301 cagcacccgc gacctactgg acattgccga gcgcatccag gaggccggcg cgggcctgcg
      361 tagcctggca gagccgtggg ccgacaccac cacgccggcc ggccgcatgg tgttgaccgt
      421 gttcgccggc attgccgagt tcgagcgttc cctaatcatc gaccgcaccc ggagcgggcg
      481 cgaggccgcc aaggcccgag gcgtgaagtt tggcccccgc cctaccctca ccccggcaca
      541 gatcgcgcac gcccgcgagc tgatcgacca ggaaggccgc accgtgaaag aggcggctgc
      601 actgcttggc gtgcatcgct cgaccctgta ccgcgcactt gagcgcagcg aggaagtgac
      661 gcccaccgag gccaggcggc gcggtgcctt ccgtgaggac gcattgaccg aggccgacgc
      721 cctggcggcc gccgagaatg aacgccaaga ggaacaagca tgaaaccgca ccaggacggc
      781 caggacgaac cgtttttcat taccgaagag atcgaggcgg agatgatcgc ggccgggtac
      841 gtgttcgagc cgcccgcgca cgtctcaacc gtgcggctgc atgaaatcct ggccggtttg
      901 tctgatgcca agctggcggc ctggccggcc agcttggccg ctgaagaaac cgagcgccgc
      961 cgtctaaaaa ggtgatgtgt atttgagtaa aacagcttgc gtcatgcggt cgctgcgtat
     1021 atgatgcgat gagtaaataa acaaatacgc aaggggaacg catgaaggtt atcgctgtac
     1081 ttaaccagaa aggcgggtca ggcaagacga ccatcgcaac ccatctagcc cgcgccctgc
     1141 aactcgccgg ggccgatgtt ctgttagtcg attccgatcc ccagggcagt gcccgcgatt
     1201 gggcggccgt gcgggaagat caaccgctaa ccgttgtcgg catcgaccgc ccgacgattg
     1261 accgcgacgt gaaggccatc ggccggcgcg acttcgtagt gatcgacgga gcgccccagg
     1321 cggcggactt ggctgtgtcc gcgatcaagg cagccgactt cgtgctgatt ccggtgcagc
     1381 caagccctta cgacatatgg gccaccgccg acctggtgga gctggttaag cagcgcattg
     1441 aggtcacgga tggaaggcta caagcggcct ttgtcgtgtc gcgggcgatc aaaggcacgc
     1501 gcatcggcgg tgaggttgcc gaggcgctgg ccgggtacga gctgcccatt cttgagtccc
     1561 gtatcacgca gcgcgtgagc tacccaggca ctgccgccgc cggcacaacc gttcttgaat
     1621 cagaacccga gggcgacgct gcccgcgagg tccaggcgct ggccgctgaa attaaatcaa
     1681 aactcatttg agttaatgag gtaaagagaa aatgagcaaa agcacaaaca cgctaagtgc
     1741 cggccgtccg agcgcacgca gcagcaaggc tgcaacgttg gccagcctgg cagacacgcc
     1801 agccatgaag cgggtcaact ttcagttgcc ggcggaggat cacaccaagc tgaagatgta
     1861 cgcggtacgc caaggcaaga ccattaccga gctgctatct gaatacatcg cgcagctacc
     1921 agagtaaatg agcaaatgaa taaatgagta gatgaatttt agcggctaaa ggaggcggca
     1981 tggaaaatca agaacaacca ggcaccgacg ccgtggaatg ccccatgtgt ggaggaacgg
     2041 gcggttggcc aggcgtaagc ggctgggttg tctgccggcc ctgcaatggc actggaaccc
     2101 ccaagcccga ggaatcggcg tgacggtcgc aaaccatccg gcccggtaca aatcggcgcg
     2161 gcgctgggtg atgacctggt ggagaagttg aaggccgcgc aggccgccca gcggcaacgc
     2221 atcgaggcag aagcacgccc cggtgaatcg tggcaagcgg ccgctgatcg aatccgcaaa
     2281 gaatcccggc aaccgccggc agccggtgcg ccgtcgatta ggaagccgcc caagggcgac
     2341 gagcaaccag attttttcgt tccgatgctc tatgacgtgg gcacccgcga tagtcgcagc
     2401 atcatggacg tggccgtttt ccgtctgtcg aagcgtgacc gacgagctgg cgaggtgatc
     2461 cgctacgagc ttccagacgg gcacgtagag gtttccgcag ggccggccgg catggccagt
     2521 gtgtgggatt acgacctggt actgatggcg gtttcccatc taaccgaatc catgaaccga
     2581 taccgggaag ggaagggaga caagcccggc cgcgtgttcc gtccacacgt tgcggacgta
     2641 ctcaagttct gccggcgagc cgatggcgga aagcagaaag acgacctggt agaaacctgc
     2701 attcggttaa acaccacgca cgttgccatg cagcgtacga agaaggccaa gaacggccgc
     2761 ctggtgacgg tatccgaggg tgaagccttg attagccgct acaagatcgt aaagagcgaa
     2821 accgggcggc cggagtacat cgagatcgag ctagctgatt ggatgtaccg cgagatcaca
     2881 gaaggcaaga acccggacgt gctgacggtt caccccgatt actttttgat cgatcccggc
     2941 atcggccgtt ttctctaccg cctggcacgc cgcgccgcag gcaaggcaga agccagatgg
     3001 ttgttcaaga cgatctacga acgcagtggc agcgccggag agttcaagaa gttctgtttc
     3061 accgtgcgca agctgatcgg gtcaaatgac ctgccggagt acgatttgaa ggaggaggcg
     3121 gggcaggctg gcccgatcct agtcatgcgc taccgcaacc tgatcgaggg cgaagcatcc
     3181 gccggttcct aatgtacgga gcagatgcta gggcaaattg ccctagcagg ggaaaaaggt
     3241 cgaaaaggtg tctttcctgt ggatagcacg tacattggga acccaaagcc gtacattggg
     3301 aaccggaacc cgtacattgg gaacccaaag ccgtacattg ggaaccggtc acacatgtaa
     3361 gtgactgata taaaagagaa aaaaggcgat ttttccgcct aaaactcttt aaaacttatt
     3421 aaaactctta aaacccgcct ggcctgtgca taactgtctg gccagcgcac agccgaagag
     3481 ctgcaaaaag cgcctaccct tcggtcgctg cgctccctac gccccgccgc ttcgcgtcgg
     3541 cctatcgcgg ccgctggccg ctcaaaaatg gctggcctac ggccaggcaa tctaccaggg
     3601 cgcggacaag ccgcgccgtc gccactcgac cgccggcgcc cacatcaagg caccctgcct
     3661 cgcgcgtttc ggtgatgacg gtgaaaacct ctgacacatg cagctcccgg agacggtcac
     3721 agcttgtctg taagcggatg ccgggagcag acaagcccgt cagggcgcgt cagcgggtgt
     3781 tggcgggtgt cggggcgcag ccatgaccca gtcacgtagc gatagcggag tgtatactgg
     3841 cttaactatg cggcatcaga gcagattgta ctgagagtgc accatatgcg gtgtgaaata
     3901 ccgcacagat gcgtaaggag aaaataccgc atcaggcgct cttccgcttc ctcgctcact
     3961 gactcgctgc gctcggtcgt tcggctgcgg cgagcggtat cagctcactc aaaggcggta
     4021 atacggttat ccacagaatc aggggataac gcaggaaaga acatgtgagc aaaaggccag
     4081 caaaaggcca ggaaccgtaa aaaggccgcg ttgctggcgt ttttccatag gctccgcccc
     4141 cctgacgagc atcacaaaaa tcgacgctca agtcagaggt ggcgaaaccc gacaggacta
     4201 taaagatacc aggcgtttcc ccctggaagc tccctcgtgc gctctcctgt tccgaccctg
     4261 ccgcttaccg gatacctgtc cgcctttctc ccttcgggaa gcgtggcgct ttctcatagc
     4321 tcacgctgta ggtatctcag ttcggtgtag gtcgttcgct ccaagctggg ctgtgtgcac
     4381 gaaccccccg ttcagcccga ccgctgcgcc ttatccggta actatcgtct tgagtccaac
     4441 ccggtaagac acgacttatc gccactggca gcagccactg gtaacaggat tagcagagcg
     4501 aggtatgtag gcggtgctac agagttcttg aagtggtggc ctaactacgg ctacactaga
     4561 aggacagtat ttggtatctg cgctctgctg aagccagtta ccttcggaaa aagagttggt
     4621 agctcttgat ccggcaaaca aaccaccgct ggtagcggtg gtttttttgt ttgcaagcag
     4681 cagattacgc gcagaaaaaa aggatctcaa gaagatcctt tgatcttttc tacggggtct
     4741 gacgctcagt ggaacgaaaa ctcacgttaa gggattttgg tcatgcatga tatatctccc
     4801 aatttgtgta gggcttatta tgcacgctta aaaataataa aagcagactt gacctgatag
     4861 tttggctgtg agcaattatg tgcttagtgc atctaatcgc ttgagttaac gccggcgaag
     4921 cggcgtcggc ttgaacgaat ttctagctag acattatttg ccgactacct tggtgatctc
     4981 gcctttcacg tagtggacaa attcttccaa ctgatctgcg cgcgaggcca agcgatcttc
     5041 ttcttgtcca agataagcct gtctagcttc aagtatgacg ggctgatact gggccggcag
     5101 gcgctccatt gcccagtcgg cagcgacatc cttcggcgcg attttgccgg ttactgcgct
     5161 gtaccaaatg cgggacaacg taagcactac atttcgctca tcgccagccc agtcgggcgg
     5221 cgagttccat agcgttaagg tttcatttag cgcctcaaat agatcctgtt caggaaccgg
     5281 atcaaagagt tcctccgccg ctggacctac caaggcaacg ctatgttctc ttgcttttgt
     5341 cagcaagata gccagatcaa tgtcgatcgt ggctggctcg aagatacctg caagaatgtc
     5401 attgcgctgc cattctccaa attgcagttc gcgcttagct ggataacgcc acggaatgat
     5461 gtcgtcgtgc acaacaatgg tgacttctac agcgcggaga atctcgctct ctccagggga
     5521 agccgaagtt tccaaaaggt cgttgatcaa agctcgccgc gttgtttcat caagccttac
     5581 ggtcaccgta accagcaaat caatatcact gtgtggcttc aggccgccat ccactgcgga
     5641 gccgtacaaa tgtacggcca gcaacgtcgg ttcgagatgg cgctcgatga cgccaactac
     5701 ctctgatagt tgagtcgata cttcggcgat caccgcttcc cccatgatgt ttaactttgt
     5761 tttagggcga ctgccctgct gcgtaacatc gttgctgctc cataacatca aacatcgacc
     5821 cacggcgtaa cgcgcttgct gcttggatgc ccgaggcata gactgtaccc caaaaaaaca
     5881 gtcataacaa gccatgaaaa ccgccactgc gccgttacca ccgctgcgtt cggtcaaggt
     5941 tctggaccag ttgcgtgagc gcatacgcta cttgcattac agcttacgaa ccgaacaggc
     6001 ttatgtccac tgggttcgtg cccgaattga tcacaggcag caacgctctg tcatcgttac
     6061 aatcagcatg ctaccctccg cgagatcatc cgtgtttaaa acccggcagc ttagttgccg
     6121 ttcttccgaa tagcatcggt aacatgagca aagtctgccg ccttacaacg gctctcccgc
     6181 tgacgccgtc ccggactgat gggctgcctg tatcgagtgg tgattttgtg ccgagctgcc
     6241 ggtcggggag ctgttggctg gctggtggca ggatatattg tggtgtaaac aaattgacgc
     6301 ttagacaact taataacaca ttgcggatcc ctcggtcaca tgtgcatcct ctctgggaga
     6361 gcggagaatt aagggagtca cgttatgacc cccgccgatg acgcgggaca agccgtttta
     6421 cgtttggaac tgacagaacc gcaacgttga aggagccact cagccgcggg tttctggagt
     6481 ttaatgagct aagcacatac gtcagaaacc attattgcgc gttcaaaagt cgcctaaggt
     6541 cactatcagc tagcaaatat ttcttgtcaa aaatgctcca ctgacgttcc ataaattccc
     6601 ctcggtatcc aattagagtc tcatattcac tctcatactg tatttttaca acaattacca
     6661 acaacaacaa acaacaaaca acattacaat tactatttac aattacaatg attgaacaag
     6721 atggattgca cgcaggttct ccggccgctt gggtggagag gctattcggc tatgactggg
     6781 cacaacagac aatcggctgc tctgatgccg ccgtgttccg gctgtcagcg caggggcgcc
     6841 cggttctttt tgtcaagacc gacctgtccg gtgccctgaa tgaactgcag gacgaggcag
     6901 cgcggctatc gtggctggcc acgacgggcg ttccttgcgc agctgtgctc gacgttgtca
     6961 ctgaagcggg aagggactgg ctgctattgg gcgaagtgcc ggggcaggat ctcctgtcat
     7021 ctcaccttgc tcctgccgag aaagtatcca tcatggctga tgcaatgcgg cggctgcata
     7081 cgcttgatcc ggctacctgc ccattcgacc accaagcgaa acatcgcatc gagcgagcac
     7141 gtactcggat ggaagccggt cttgtcgatc aggatgatct ggacgaagag catcaggggc
     7201 tcgcgccagc cgaactgttc gccaggctca aggcgcgcat gcccgacggc gatgatctcg
     7261 tcgtgaccca tggcgatgcc tgcttgccga atatcatggt ggaaaatggc cgcttttctg
     7321 gattcatcga ctgtggccgg ctgggtgtgg cggaccgcta tcaggacata gcgttggcta
     7381 cccgtgatat tgctgaagag cttggcggcg aatgggctga ccgcttcctc gtgctttacg
     7441 gtatcgccgc tcccgattcg cagcgcatcg ccttctatcg ccttcttgac gagttcttct
     7501 gagcttgtca agcagatcgt tcaaacattt ggcaataaag tttcttaaga ttgaatcctg
     7561 ttgccggtct tgcgatgatt atcatataat ttctgttgaa ttacgttaag catgtaataa
     7621 ttaacatgta atgcatgacg ttatttatga gatgggtttt tatgattaga gtcccgcaat
     7681 tatacattta atacgcgata gaaaacaaaa tatagcgcgc aaactaggat aaattatcgc
     7741 gcgcggtgtc atctatgtta ctagatcgac gctccatggg aattcgtaaa gcgactaaat
     7801 ggagcaacct actgtttttg aagtttgggt tgccatgtaa tcacttgcaa taaatatatg
     7861 tactaatgac tgcatcggct tgcgtgtcta aatttgtagc ttattgaaaa ctttttgtgg
     7921 ttaaagacga atccagttaa ctaacataag tttaacaaaa caagaccttt tccatatata
     7981 gaccaccgtt accaacttac aaagaagcca aataaagtac aacacaacac ttgcaagtta
     8041 caaaaagaga ggaaaaaaaa catggtacca tttgacaaca tatagaaaca cacataaaca
     8101 ttacttataa caaaaagatt caaactcggc ttttattatc tccccctgat caaattctaa
     8161 acactttatt cctcataaac taactccccg acattggagt tattggacta tgacgatgac
     8221 atcagtgggg taagctcact tgtgccccag tttgctaggg aggtcgcagt atctggccac
     8281 agccacctcg tgctgctcga cgtaggtttc tttgtcggcc tccttgattc tttccagtct
     8341 gtggtccaca tagtagacgc cgggcatctt gaggttctta gcgggtttct tggatctgta
     8401 tgtggtcttg aagttgcaga tcaggtggcc cccgcccacg agcttcaggg ccatgtcgct
     8461 tctgccttcc aggccgccgt cagcggggta cagcatctcg gtgttggcct cccagccgag
     8521 tgttttcttc tgcatcacag ggccgttgga tgggaagttc acccctctga tcttgacgtt
     8581 gtagatgagg cagccgtcct ggaggctggt gtcctgggta gcggtcagca cgcccccatc
     8641 ttcgtatgtg gtgactctct cccatgtgaa gccctcaggg aaggactgct taaagaagtc
     8701 ggggatgccc tgggtgtggt tgatgaaggt tctgctgccg tacatgaagc tggtagccag
     8761 gatgtcgaag gcgaagggga gagggccgcc ctcgaccacc ttgattctca tggtctgggt
     8821 gccctcgtag ggcttgcctt cgccctcgga tgtgcacttg aagtggtggt tgttcacggt
     8881 gccctccatg tacagcttca tgtgcatgtt ctccttaatc agctcgctca tagtagtgtg
     8941 ctggccacca cgagtacggt cacggtcatg ttccccacca gtatgttgct gtccgtagta
     9001 ctgagctctg tctttcagat cctgagcttt gcttcccaac ttcatccttg cactgtccaa
     9061 cttgtctgat ccctgtgggt gctctcccgt tgcgtaccta ttcacaatca ataggtatca
     9121 taccaagcat tttacctata tagatgatat acacagacac attcaagcta gctaggtcaa
     9181 atttcgtatt tagttaacca aatgttccct agaatttgca atttcttatt gttacatttg
     9241 ttattcgacc aaaaaaattg atccaaagct actggctcaa cacatgcatg cacatattgc
     9301 acaaaattat gaagtaagat gataaatgtg tgcttacttg taaatccaag agaaaacggt
     9361 tatagcggca atgccaaacc ctccagagga aagaaaaccg gtgatgagga gtgcaactgt
     9421 gatgagagcc gggacaagga ttgggctgaa gataacgagc agaggtgttg caacagtcaa
     9481 agctatgaca gttccaacaa gggtaaggct ggagagaaca aggagggaac caccagctgt
     9541 gacagcagtt gcagctttag caatctgcct agacttggag tagtcagatc ctcgtccgga
     9601 catctggtac tggtcacgat ctcggcccat catcgggtac tgatctctgc cgatgatatc
     9661 gtgatgggtt cctctagctg tatccgccat ttttttgttc ttgtttacta gagagaatga
     9721 gattttgaat gagagattga tcaaaaagat gtgtatatat tttggaagag gtaggagtgt
     9781 ttgttagata tattaagaaa ggagacgaga agtcacgtgt caatggagac atcatgcaat
     9841 tgtaggccac gtgttaatgg cgtcaccatg cagccgctgc atgtgttaac gagaggagtc
     9901 tattcaaaga cacgtttgtt ttttgcctag ctcagaatgt ggcgttggca tcgaaccgaa
     9961 acataaaacg caaaacgaac ctttgggctc gtcagtatgg gtttgggcct tcaatagatt
    10021 ccttctatac ggcccacata tccactattg gcaacaaaat tagaaaaatt taggatttag
    10081 ttttaaaatt tgttccgcga cattctagaa ctccgagctc gaattctagt agcggtcctg
    10141 ctgagcctcg acatgttgtc gcaaaattcg ccctggaccc gcccaacgat ttgtcgtcac
    10201 tgtcaaggtt tgacctgcac ttcatttggg gcccacatac accaaaaaaa tgctgcataa
    10261 ttctcggggc agcaagtcgg ttacccggcc gccgtgctgg accgggttga atggtgcccg
    10321 taactttcgg tagagcggac ggccaatact caacttcaag gaatctcacc catgcgcgcc
    10381 ggcggggaac cggagttccc ttcagtgagc gttattagtt cgccgctcgg tgtgtcgtag
    10441 atactagccc ctggggcact tttgaaattt gaataagatt tatgtaatca gtcttttagg
    10501 tttgaccggt tctgccgctt tttttaaaat tggatttgta ataataaaac gcaattgttt
    10561 gttattgtgg cgctctatca tagatgtcgc tataaaccta ttcagcacaa tatattgttt
    10621 tcattttaat attgtacata taagtagtag ggtacaatca gtaaattgaa cggagaatat
    10681 tattcataaa aatacgatag taacgggtga tatattcatt agaatgaacc gaaaccggcg
    10741 gtaaggatct gagctacaca tgctcaggtt ttttacaacg tgcacaacag aattgaaagc
    10801 aaatatcatg cgatcatagg cttctcgcat atctcattaa agcaggacaa gctcacacct
    10861 tcctcttctt cttggggtca gccctgctgt ctccaccgag ctgagagagg tcgattcttg
    10921 tttcatagag ccccgtaatt gactgatgaa tcagtgtggc gtccaggacc tcctttgtag
    10981 aggtgtaccg ctttctgtct atggtggtgt cgaagtactt gaaggctgca ggcgcgccca
    11041 agttggtcag agtaaacaag tggataatgt tttctgcctg ctccctgatg ggcttatccc
    11101 tgtgcttatt gtaagcagaa agcaccttat cgaggttagc gtcggcgagg atcactcttt
    11161 tggagaattc gcttatttgc tcgatgatct catcaaggta gtgtttgtgt tgttccacga
    11221 acagctgctt ctgctcatta tcttcgggag atcctttgag cttttcatag tggctggcca
    11281 gatacaagaa attaacgtat ttagagggca gtgccagctc gttacctttc tgcagctcgc
    11341 ccgcactagc gagcattcgt ttccggccgt tttcaagctc aaagagagag tacttgggaa
    11401 gcttaatgat gaggtctttt ttgacctctt tatatccttt cgcctcgaga aagtcgatgg
    11461 ggtttttttc gaagcttgat cgctccatga ttgtgatgcc cagcagttcc ttgacgcttt
    11521 tgagtttttt agacttccct ttctccactt tggccacaac cagtacactg taagcgactg
    11581 taggagaatc gaatccgccg tatttcttgg ggtcccaatc ttttttgcgt gcgatcagct
    11641 tgtcgctgtt ccttttcggg aggatacttt ccttggagaa gcctccggtc tgtacttcgg
    11701 tctttttaac gatgttcacc tgcggcatgg acaggacctt ccggactgtc gcgaaatccc
    11761 tacccttgtc ccacacgatt tctcctgttt ctccgtttgt ttcgataagt ggtcgcttcc
    11821 gaatctctcc attggccagt gtaatctcgg tcttgaaaaa attcataata ttgctgtaaa
    11881 agaagtactt agcggtggcc ttgcctattt cctgctcaga ctttgcgatc attttcctaa
    11941 catcgtacac tttatagtct ccgtaaacaa attcagattc aagcttggga tattttttga
    12001 taagtgcagt gcctaccact gcattcaggt aggcatcatg cgcatggtgg taattgttga
    12061 tctctctcac cttataaaac tgaaagtcct ttctgaaatc tgaaaccagc ttagacttca
    12121 gagtaataac tttcacctct cgaatcagtt tgtcattttc atcgtacttg gtgttcatgc
    12181 gtgaatcgag aatttgggcc acgtgcttgg tgatctggcg tgtctcaaca agctgccttt
    12241 tgatgaagcc ggctttatcc aactcagaca ggccacctcg ttcagcctta gtcagattat
    12301 cgaacttccg ttgtgtgatc agtttggcgt tcagcagctg ccgccaataa tttttcattt
    12361 tcttgacaac ttcttctgag gggacgttat cactcttccc tctattttta tcggatcttg
    12421 tcaacacttt attatcaata gaatcatctt tgagaaaaga ctggggcacg atatgatcca
    12481 cgtcgtagtc ggagagccga ttgatgtcca gttcctgatc cacgtacatg tccctgccgt
    12541 tctgcaggta gtacaggtag agcttctcat tctgaagctg ggtgttttca actgggtgtt
    12601 ccttaaggat ttgggacccc agttctttta taccctcttc aatcctcttc atcctttccc
    12661 tactgttctt ctgtcccttc tgggtagttt ggttctctcg ggccatctcg ataacgatat
    12721 tctcgggctt atgccttccc attactttga cgagttcatc cacgacctta acggtctgca
    12781 gtattccctt tttgatagct gggctacctg caagattagc gatgtgctcg tggagactgt
    12841 ccccctggcc agaaacttgt gctttctgga tgtcctcctt aaaggtgaga gagtcatcat
    12901 ggatcaactg catgaagttc cggttggcaa atccatcgga cttaagaaaa tccaggattg
    12961 tctttccact ctgcttgtct cggatcccat tgatcagttt tcttgacagc cgcccccatc
    13021 ctgtatatcg gcgcctcttg agctgtttca tgactttgtc gtcgaagaga tgagcgtaag
    13081 ttttcaagcg ttcttcaatc atctccctat cttcaaacaa cgtaagggtg aggacaatgt
    13141 cctcaagaat gtcctcgttc tcctcattgt ccaggaagtc cttgtcttta atgattttca
    13201 ggagatcgtg atacgttccc agggatgcgt tgaagcgatc ctccactccg ctgatttcaa
    13261 cagagtcgaa acattcaatc tttttgaaat aatcttcttt gagctgtttc acggtaactt
    13321 tccggttcgt cttgaagagg aggtccacga tagctttctt ctgctctcca gacaggaatg
    13381 ctggctttct catcccttct gtgacgtatt tgaccttggt gagctcgtta taaactgtga
    13441 agtactcgta cagcagagag tgtttaggaa gcaccttttc gttaggcaga tttttatcaa
    13501 agttagtcat cctttcgatg aaggactggg cagaggcccc cttatccacg acttcctcga
    13561 agttccaggg agtgatagtc tcttctgatt tgcgagtcat ccacgcgaat ctggaatttc
    13621 cccgggcgag ggggcctaca tagtagggta tccgaaatgt gaggattttc tcaatctttt
    13681 ccctgttatc tttcaaaaag gggtagaaat cctcttgccg cctgaggata gcgtgcagtt
    13741 cgcccaggtg aatctggtgg gggatgcttc cattgtcgaa agtgcgctgt ttgcgcaaca
    13801 gatcttctct gttaagcttt accagcagct cctcggtgcc gtccattttt tccaagatgg
    13861 gcttaataaa tttgtaaaat tcctcctggc ttgctccgcc gtcaatgtat ccggcgtagc
    13921 catttttaga ctgatcgaag aaaatttcct tgtacttctc aggcagttgc tgtctgacaa
    13981 gggccttcag caaagtcaag tcttggtggt gctcatcata gcgcttgatc atactagcgc
    14041 tcagcggagc tttggtgatc tccgtgttca ctcgcagaat atcactcagc agaatggcgt
    14101 ctgacaggtt ctttgccgcc aaaaaaaggt ctgcgtactg gtcgccgatc tgggccagca
    14161 gattgtcgag atcatcatcg taggtgtctt tgctcagttg aagcttggca tcttcggcca
    14221 ggtcgaagtt agatttaaag ttgggggtca gcccgagtga cagggcgata agattaccaa
    14281 acaggccgtt cttcttctcc ccagggagct gtgcgatgag gttttcgagc cgccgggatt
    14341 tggacagcct agcgctcagg attgctttgg cgtcaactcc ggatgcgttg atcgggttct
    14401 cttcgaaaag ctgattgtaa gtctgaacca gttggataaa gagtttgtcg acatcgctgt
    14461 tgtctgggtt caggtccccc tcgatgagga agtgtccccg aaatttgatc atatgcgcca
    14521 gcgcgagata gatcaaccgc aagtcagcct tatcagtact gtctacaagc ttcttcctca
    14581 gatgatatat ggttgggtac ttttcatggt acgccacctc gtccacgata ttgccaaaga
    14641 ttgggtggcg ctcgtgcttt ttatcctcct ccaccaaaaa ggactcctcc agcctatgga
    14701 agaaagagtc atccacctta gccatctcat tactaaagat ctcctgcagg tagcagatcc
    14761 gattctttct gcgggtatat ctgcgccgtg ctgttctttt gagccgcgtg gcttcggccg
    14821 tctccccgga gtcgaacagg agggcgccaa tgaggttctt ctttatgctg tggcgatcgg
    14881 tattgcccag aactttgaat tttttgctcg gcaccttgta ctcgtccgta atgacggccc
    14941 agccgacgct gtttgtgccg atatcgagcc caatggagta cttcttgtcc atttttacaa
    15001 atccggtcaa tttggtggtt tggtgaagct gagtaactga tttaggttta agaacccaga
    15061 ttaagaaatg gagatggcgg gaaaatcgac acgattttgg cgctatccat ttgccaaatc
    15121 cgaatccaac aaacaaacgg gttctcttaa tgggccttac tcctctttaa taaagcccaa
    15181 aaacaaaaac aaaaaagaag caattatgag acatctattt gaacgagatc aagcatcaga
    15241 gagttgtagg agctacctcg gtctgtgaag taattgctga tggagtccac caagtgtaga
    15301 atctagctaa atacagtaaa agaatcaaag tttcagcctg agttctaagt tactgatatt
    15361 taccgattcg aaagtctaaa ctattgctga aactactaat aagttcatat ccaaaatcat
    15421 tgttctctat gataaagccc aattgaaaga gaaaagaaaa aaaaacaatg atgagagatg
    15481 atgtgttgcc gaccacctaa aaccacttta acaaaagcaa aagccaagta aaggttacat
    15541 tctctgcaac ttttttgtca taataaaaac taaacatcta ttaactccaa gcttgaattc
    15601 ttgcagagac cgagacgttg atcggcacgt aagaggttcc aactttcacc ataatgaaat
    15661 aagatcacta ccgggcgtat tttttgagtt atcgagattt tcaggagcta aggaagctaa
    15721 aatggagaaa aaaatcactg gatataccac cgttgatata tcccaatggc atcgtaaaga
    15781 acattttgag gcatttcagt cagttgctca atgtacctat aaccagaccg ttcagctgga
    15841 tattacggcc tttttaaaga ccgtaaagaa aaataagcac aagttttatc cggcctttat
    15901 tcacattctt gcccgcctga tgaatgctca tccggaattc cgtatggcaa tgaaagacgg
    15961 tgagctggtg atatgggata gtgttcaccc ttgttacacc gttttccatg agcaaactga
    16021 aacgttttca tcgctctgga gtgaatacca cgacgatttc cggcagtttc tacacatata
    16081 ttcgcaagat gtggcgtgtt acggtgaaaa cctggcctat ttccctaaag ggtttattga
    16141 gaatatgttt ttcgtctcag ccaatccctg ggtgagtttc accagttttg atttaaacgt
    16201 ggccaatatg gacaacttct tcgcccccgt tttcaccatg ggcaaatatt atacgcaagg
    16261 cgacaaggtg ctgatgccgc tggcgattca ggttcatcat gccgtctgtg atggcttcca
    16321 tgtcggcaga atgcttaatg aattacaaca gtactgcgat gagtggcagg gcggggcgta
    16381 atcgcgtgga tccggcttac taaaagccag ataacagtat gcgtatttgc gcgctgattt
    16441 ttgcggtata agaatatata ctgatatgta tacccgaagt atgtcaaaaa gaggtatgct
    16501 atgaagcagc gtattacagt gacagttgac agcgacagct atcagttgct caaggcatat
    16561 atgatgtcaa tatctccggt ctggtaagca caaccatgca gaatgaagcc cgtcgtctgc
    16621 gtgccgaacg ctggaaagcg gaaaatcagg aagggatggc tgaggtcgcc cggtttattg
    16681 aaatgaacgg ctcttttgct gacgagaaca ggggctggtg aaatgcagtt taaggtttac
    16741 acctataaaa gagagagccg ttatcgtctg tttgtggatg tacagagtga tattattgac
    16801 acgcccgggc gacggatggt gatccccctg gccagtgcac gtctgctgtc agataaagtc
    16861 tcccgtgaac tttacccggt ggtgcatatc ggggatgaaa gctggcgcat gatgaccacc
    16921 gatatggcca gtgtgccggt ttccgttatc ggggaagaag tggctgatct cagccaccgc
    16981 gaaaatgaca tcaaaaacgc cattaacctg atgttctggg gaatataaat gtcaggctcc
    17041 cttatacaca gccagtcggt ctcagcttct gcaggcatgc gacgtcgagc ttagcttgag
    17101 cttggatcag attgtcgttt cccgccttca gtttaaacta tcagtgtttg acaggatata
    17161 ttggcgggta aacctaagag aaaagagcgt ttattagaat aatcggatat ttaaaagggc
    17221 gtgaaaaggt ttatccgttc gtccatttgt atgtgcatgc caaccacagg gttcccctcg
    17281 ggatcaaagt actttaaagt actttaaagt actttaaagt actttgatcc aacccctccg
    17341 ctgctatagt gcagtcggct tctgacgttc agtgcagccg tgttctgaaa acgacatgtc
    17401 gcacaagtcc taagttacgc gacaggctgc cgccctgccc tt
//
